>Addgene plasmid #89065 | pFS462 | addgene full sequence | sequence record 181187 | Addgene NGS Result
CATGTTCTTTCCTGCGTTATCCCCTGATTCTGTGGATAACCGTATTACCGCCTTTGAGTGAGCTGATACC
GCTCGCCGCAGCCGAACGACCGAGCGCAGCGAGTCAGTGAGCGAGGAAGCGGAAGAGCGCCCAATACGCA
AACCGCCTCTCCCCGCGCGTTGGCCGATTCATTAATGCAGCTGGCACGACAGGTTTCCCGACTGGAAAGC
GGGCAGTGAGCGCAACGCAATTAATGTGAGTTAGCTCACTCATTAGGCACCCCAGGCTTTACACTTTATG
CTTCCGGCTCGTATGTTGTGTGGAATTGTGAGCGGATAACAATTTCACACAGGAAACAGCTATGACCATG
ATTACGCCAAGCTCGAAATTAACCCTCACTAAAGGGAACAAAAGCTGGAGCTCCACCGCGGTGGCGGCCG
CTCTAGAACTAGTGGATCCCCCGGGGATCTCTTTTGAGTCAGAAAATCTGACGCATTGTAACCTGGTTAC
CTAAAGGTGATTTATGATTGTTACTTGGGGCGATGTGAATCTTTCGTTTGCCAAACAGAAAAGTAGTTAG
AGTTTTAGGGGTATTTGACTTACAAATGGCTCTTTTACCATTTTTTGATCTTACGAACTTTGAGAGTGAT
GCTTCTGAAGAGTTAGGATGGCTTAAGTACGTCGGCAGAGTGCAAACAAGAGTGTTTCCTCAGCATTTCA
AAGATAATCTCGAAAAAGTTCGCAAAATTTCGGAAACGATTGATGTGATCGTTGACACGACTGCTGAACT
TGGACCAGAGGCCTGCGTCAACCTTTTGAACGCTGGTGCACTCGCCATACTGGTTAATGAAGAAATGCTA
AACGAGTTGGCAGACATCTCTCCGAATCGTTTGGTTTTGAAGACAGACACTACTGATATTGGAAAAATTG
AAAAACTTTCACAAGTTGCTGGTTCTATTCAATGGATCGGCAGTGCTGAGAATTATCCCCCTGACTTTTT
TGAAAGAGCCAGCAAGATCATTCACAAAGCTGTAATGCCTGAGGGTGGAGGCCGAACTTTATATTTGGAG
TTCCCCGAACAACCATCTATGGAGGTACTGAAATCTTTTTCTGTTCACTCTGTCGTTCCCGTTCTGTCAA
GTTCTTTCTTGACAGTGAAGCCTGCCGAAGAGCCCAAGAAGTTATCATTAGCTGATCTCATTTTGATATC
TGCCAATACTGATCGTGAGGATGGACTATTTTCTACTTTAGTCGTCAATGAGCTCGGTATTGCACTTGGT
CTCGTGTATTCTAGCAAGGAAAGCGTTGCTGAGTCTTTGAAGACTGGCACTGGAGTTTATCAATCCCGCA
AACGTGGCTTGTGGTACAAGGGCGCATCTTCTGGTGCTGTTCAACACTTAATTCATATTGACGTCGATTG
TGATGAAGACTGCTTGCGCTTTGTCGTCTATCAAACCGGTAAAGGTTTTTGTCATCTTGACACCTTGCAT
TGCTTTGGACAAGCTTCAGGACTTTGTCAGTTAGAAAAGACTTTAATCGATAGGAAGAATAATGCTCCTG
AGGGATCTTATACTGCTCGTTTGTTCTCCGACCCAAAGTTATTGCGTGCAAAAATTATGGAGGAAGCTGA
AGAGTTGTGTGATGCTACCACCAAAGAGAATGTTATTTGGGAAATGGCTGATTTGATGTACTTTGCCATA
ACCCGCTGCGTCGGTTCGGGTGTTAGCCTTAATGACATTAGTCGTCATCTTGATTTGAAACATCGTAAAG
TTACAAGAAGAAAGGGAGATGCTAAAGTTGCATGGCAAGAGAAACTTAAAGACAAAGGAGGAGTGGCAAA
CACGTCTTATACTGCCTGAATTTTTTAAATTTCTACTCTTCATTCGCAGATGATAGCAGTCGGTCTAAGG
TGTAGTCTACTAAAACCTTGCTAATGCGGAAATTTTTACTTTGTGTAATTATTTAATAATGAAAAAAAAT
TCATATTTGCTGTTTGTACTAATATTATTTGTTTTATATTGTTTAATTTGAGCGCTGGATAGATAATAAC
TCAGACTTCATTAGCCACTGGCTGGTATTTGTTGCTCGACTTATTCCTACCAAATATCGACCTTGTCGCT
GTGTATACCTTCTGTAATACACTAGAATTAGTTGAACTCTCTGTTTCAACATCATCTGCTTCACTGAATA
TAAGGCTCTTAGGCTTTTTCCATCTCCTGAGAAGTAAGCTACTTGCAAGAACACTAAGAGAAGAAAACAT
CATAGCAGCACTAGCCCACATAGGATTTAAGTAGATTCCCCATGGAAGGAAGTTATATTGAATTTTCAAA
AATTCTTACTTTTTTTTTGGATGGACGCAAAGAAGTTTAATAATCATATTACATGGCATTACCACCATAT
ACATATCCATATACATATCCATATCTAATCTTACTTATATGTTGTGGAAATGTAAAGAGCCCCATTATCT
TAGCCTAAAAAAACCTTCTCTTTGGAACTTTCAGTAATACGCTTAACTGCTCATTGCTATATTGAAGTGC
GGCCGCGTGGGCGTGCGTGGGCGGGCGTGGGCGTGCGTGGGCGGGCGTGGGCGTGCGTGGGCGTCTAGAC
CGTGCGTCCTCGTCTTCACCGGTCGCGTTCCTGAAACGCAGATGTGCCTCGCGCCGCACTGCTCCGAACA
ATAAAGATTCTACAATACTAGCTTTTATGGTTATGAAGAGGAAAAATTGGCAGTAACCTGGCCCCACAAA
CCTTCAAATTAACGAATCAAATTAACAACCATAGGATGATAATGCGATTAGTTTTTTAGCCTTATTTCTG
GGGTAATTAATCAGCGAAGCGATGATTTTTGATCTATTAACAGATATATAAATGGAAAAGCTGCATAACC
ACTTTAACTAATACTTTCAACATTTTCAGTTTGTATTACTTCTTATTCAAATGTCATAAAAGTATCAACA
AAAAATTGTTAATATACCTCTATACTTTAACGTCAAGGAGAAAAAACTATAATGAGTAAAGGAGAAGAAC
TTTTCACTGGAGTTGTCCCAATTCTTGTTGAATTAGATGGTGATGTTAATGGGCACAAATTTTCTGTCAG
TGGAGAGGGTGAAGGTGATGCAACATACGGAAAACTTACCCTTAAATTTATTTGCACTACTGGAAAACTA
CCTGTTCCATGGCCAACACTTGTCACTACTCTCACTTATGGTGTTCAATGCTTTTCAAGATACCCAGATC
ACATGAAACAGCATGACTTTTTCAAGAGTGCCATGCCCGAAGGTTATGTACAGGAAAGAACTATATTTTT
CAAAGATGACGGGAACTACAAGACACGTGCTGAAGTCAAGTTTGAAGGTGATACCCTTGTTAATAGAATC
GAGTTAAAAGGTATTGATTTTAAAGAAGATGGAAACATTCTTGGACACAAATTGGAATACAACTATAACT
CACACAATGTATACATCATGGCAGACAAACAAAAGAATGGAATCAAAGTTAACTTCAAAATTAGACACAA
CATTGAAGATGGAAGCGTTCAACTAGCAGACCATTATCAACAAAATACTCCAATTGGCGATGGCCCTGTC
CTTTTACCAGACAACCATTACCTGTCCACACAATCTGCCCTTTCGAAAGATCCCAACGAAAAGAGAGACC
ACATGGTCCTTCTTGAGTTTGTAACAGCTGCTGGGATTACACATGGCATGGATGAACTATACAAAGGGCC
TAAGAAGAAGCGTAAGGTTTAATAGGGTTTAATGTAGAATAAATTCATATGATTTGATTTGACCTAATTT
TTATTGATTAATTGTGTCGCATATTTATTATCGTTAAAAATGCAATTGACAAAAGCGTAAATTTTAAGGC
TCTAATGTTTTTTCTTTTGGTATGTTATAGTCAAGCAAAGATGTATTAAGTTGCAAAAGCATGGAATTGA
TTTACGACATCCGTTCAACTTTATGACCGAGTTGTCGCTGTGTACTTACTCTTTTTTTACTATGAAAAGT
TTCAAACATAATATCATTAATTATTTCTTTTTAAACGAAGTAAAGCCCATTGCAATAGGAATCATGACAA
AGTTATATATGCAAGCCCACACAAGGTTCATTTTAATTCTTTTAACGATAACTCTAGAGTCGACCTGCAG
GCATGCAAGCTTGGCACTGGCCGTCGTTTTACAACGTCGTGACTGGGAAAACCCTGGCGTTACCCAACTT
AATCGCCTTGCAGCACATCCCCCTTTCGCCAGGGGCTGCAGGAATTCGATATCAAGCTTATCGATACCGT
CGACCTCGAGGGGGGGCCCGGTACCCAATTCGCCCTATAGTGAGTCGTATTACAATTCACTGGCCGTCGT
TTTACAACGTCGTGACTGGGAAAACCCTGGCGTTACCCAACTTAATCGCCTTGCAGCACATCCCCCTTTC
GCCAGCTGGCGTAATAGCGAAGAGGCCCGCACCGATCGCCCTTCCCAACAGTTGCGCAGCCTGAATGGCG
AATGGG
[124 nt withheld, positions 4487-4610]
C
[91 nt withheld, positions 4612-4702]
A
[49 nt withheld, positions 4704-4752]
CCTTTGACGTTGGAGTCCACGTTCTTT
[37 nt withheld, positions 4780-4816]
ACCCTATCTCGGTCTATTCTTTTGATTTATAAGGGATTTTGCCGATTTCGGCCTATTGGTTAAAAAATGA
GCTGATTTAACAAAAATTTAACGCGAATTTTAACAAAATATTAACGCTTACAATTTAGGTGGCACTTTTC
GGGGAAATGTGCGCGGAACCCCTATTTGTTTATTTTTCTAAATACATTCAAATATGTATCCGCTCATGAG
ACAATAACCCTGATAAATGCTTCAATAATATTGAAAAAGGAAGAGTATGAGTATTCAACATTTCCGTGTC
GCCCTTATTCCCTTTTTTGCGGCATTTTGCCTTCCTGTTTTTGCTCACCCAGAAACGCTGGTGAAAGTAA
AAGATGCTGAAGATCAGTTGGGTGCACGAGTGGGTTACATCGAACTGGATCTCAACAGCGGTAAGATCCT
TGAGAGTTTTCGCCCCGAAGAACGTTTTCCAATGATGAGCACTTTTAAAGTTCTGCTATGTGGCGCGGTA
TTATCCCGTATTGACGCCGGGCAAGAGCAACTCGGTCGCCGCATACACTATTCTCAGAATGACTTGGTTG
AGTACTCACCAGTCACAGAAAAGCATCTTACGGATGGCATGACAGTAAGAGAATTATGCAGTGCTGCCAT
AACCATGAGTGATAACACTGCGGCCAACTTACTTCTGACAACGATCGGAGGACCGAAGGAGCTAACCGCT
TTTTTGCACAACATGGGGGATCATGTAACTCGCCTTGATCGTTGGGAACCGGAGCTGAATGAAGCCATAC
CAAACGACGAGCGTGACACCACGATGCCTGTAGCAATGGCAACAACGTTGCGCAAACTATTAACTGGCGA
ACTACTTACTCTAGCTTCCCGGCAACAATTAATAGACTGGATGGAGGCGGATAAAGTTGCAGGACCACTT
CTGCGCTCGGCCCTTCCGGCTGGCTGGTTTATTGCTGATAAATCTGGAGCCGGTGAGCGTGGGTCTCGCG
GTATCATTGCAGCACTGGGGCCAGATGGTAAGCCCTCCCGTATCGTAGTTATCTACACGACGGGGAGTCA
GGCAACTATGGATGAACGAAATAGACAGATCGCTGAGATAGGTGTCTCACTGATTAAGCATTGGTAACTG
TCAGACCAAGTTTACTCATATATACTTTAGATTGATTTAAAACTTCATTTTTAATTTAAAAGGATCTAGG
TGAAGATCCTTTTTGATAATCTCATGACCAAAATCCCTTAACGTGAGTTTTCGTTCCACTGAGCGTCAGA
CCCCGTAGAAAAGATCAAAGGATCTTCTTGAGATCCTTTTTTTCTGCGCGTAATCTGCTGCTTGCAAACA
AAAAAACCACCGCTACCAGCGGTGGTTTGTTTGCCGGATCAAGAGCTACCAACTCTTTTTCCGAAGGTAA
CTGGCTTCAGCAGAGCGCAGATACCAAATACTGTTCTTCTAGTGTAGCCGTAGTTAGGCCACCACTTCAA
GAACTCTGTAGCACCGCCTACATACCTCGCTCTGCTAATCCTGTTACCAGTGGCTGCTGCCAGTGGCGAT
AAGTCGTGTCTTACCGGGTTGGACTCAAGACGATAGTTACCGGATAAGGCGCAGCGGTCGGGCTGAACGG
GGGGTTCGTGCACACAGCCCAGCTTGGAGCGAACGACCTACACCGAACTGAGATACCTACAGCGTGAGCT
ATGAGAAAGCGCCACGCTTCCCGAAGGGAGAAAGGCGGACAGGTATCCGGTAAGCGGCAGGGTCGGAACA
GGAGAGCGCACGAGGGAGCTTCCAGGGGGAAACGCCTGGTATCTTTATAGTCCTGTCGGGTTTCGCCACC
TCTGACTTGAGCGTCGATTTTTGTGATGCTCGTCAGGGGGGCGGAGCCTATGGAAAAACGCCAGCAACGC
GGCCTTTTTACGGTTCCTGGCCTTTTGCTGGCCTTTTGCTCA
Features (pLannotate 1.2.2; 22 found; start..end, strand, type, name):
      1..125     +  rep_origin     RSF ori (fragment): Plasmids containing the RSF 1030 origin of replication can be propagated in E. coli cells that contain additional plasmids with compatible origins.
    127..219     +  CDS            lacI (fragment): lac repressor; lacI; The lac repressor binds to the lac operator to inhibit transcription in E. coli. This inhibition can be relieved by adding lactose or isopropyl-β-D-thiogalactopyranoside (IPTG).
    232..253     +  protein_bind   CAP binding site: CAP binding activates transcription in the presence of cAMP. E. coli catabolite activator protein
    268..298     +  promoter       lac promoter: promoter for the E. coli lac operon
    306..322     +  protein_bind   lac operator: The lac repressor binds to the lac operator to inhibit transcription in E. coli. This inhibition can be relieved by adding lactose or isopropyl-β-D-thiogalactopyranoside (IPTG). lac repressor encoded by lacI
    367..385     +  promoter       T3 promoter: promoter for bacteriophage T3 RNA polymerase
    398..445     +  misc_feature   MCS (fragment): pBluescript multiple cloning site
    586..1836    +  CDS            his7: HIS2_SCHPO - Protein inferred from homology: Swiss-Prot protein existence level 3. From Schizosaccharomyces pombe (strain 972 / ATCC 24843) (Fission yeast).
   2034..2291    -  CDS            ccc2 (fragment): ATU2_SCHPO - Protein inferred from homology: Swiss-Prot protein existence level 3. Probably involved in copper transport and in the regulation of cellular copper level. Retrieves copper from the metallochaperone atx1 and incorporates it into trans-Golgi vesicles (By similarity). From Schizosaccharomyces pombe (strain 972 / ATCC 24843) (Fission yeast).
   2307..2518    +  promoter       GAL10 promoter (fragment): S. cerevisiae GAL10; inducible promoter, regulated by Gal4
   2590..2980    +  promoter       GAL1 promoter (fragment): S. cerevisiae GAL1; inducible promoter, regulated by Gal4
   2992..3705    +  CDS            GFP (S65T): GFP (S65T) is a basic (constitutively fluorescent) green fluorescent protein published in 1995, derived from Aequorea victoria.
   4032..4118    -  CDS            ccc2 (fragment): ATU2_SCHPO - Protein inferred from homology: Swiss-Prot protein existence level 3. Probably involved in copper transport and in the regulation of cellular copper level. Retrieves copper from the metallochaperone atx1 and incorporates it into trans-Golgi vesicles (By similarity). From Schizosaccharomyces pombe (strain 972 / ATCC 24843) (Fission yeast).
   4112..4142    +  misc_feature   MCS (fragment): pUC18/19 multiple cloning site
   4145..4232    +  CDS            lacZα (fragment): LacZα fragment of β-galactosidase; lacZ fragment
   4233..4295    +  misc_feature   MCS (fragment): pBluescript multiple cloning site
   4304..4322    -  promoter       T7 promoter: promoter for bacteriophage T7 RNA polymerase
   4325..4482    +  CDS            lacZα (fragment): LacZα fragment of β-galactosidase; lacZ fragment
   4487..4915    +  rep_origin     f1 ori (sequence partly withheld): f1 bacteriophage origin of replication; arrow indicates direction of (+) strand synthesis
   4968..5072    +  promoter       AmpR promoter: bla
   5073..5933    +  CDS            AmpR: β-lactamase; bla; confers resistance to ampicillin, carbenicillin, and related antibiotics
   6104..6692    +  rep_origin     ori: high-copy-number ColE1/pMB1/pBR322/pUC origin of replication
