[The description below was written by a language model from this plasmid's Addgene catalogue record and pLannotate feature annotations shown in this document.]
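Description:
pFS462 is a Schizosaccharomyces pombe integration vector built on pBSSK-His7(F), a pBluescript SK derivative carrying the fission yeast his7 gene. In E. coli it is maintained as a high-copy plasmid through the ColE1/pUC-type origin and selected with ampicillin via the β-lactamase (AmpR) cassette. The feature table also shows the usual pBluescript remnants: an f1 origin, lac promoter/operator, lacZα fragments, and flanking T3 and T7 promoters. No yeast replication origin is annotated, consistent with a plasmid meant to integrate into the genome, with his7 serving as the selectable marker and, per the stated purpose, the integration target.

The payload, added by Gibson cloning, is a synthetic reporter cassette in which the Z3EV-responsive promoter drives a GFP-NLS coding sequence, followed by the C-terminal 300 nt of leu1. The record does not state what this leu1 segment is for. The annotation software labels the promoter region as GAL10 and GAL1 promoter fragments, which fits a Z3EV promoter derived from earlier S. cerevisiae work, and it identifies the reporter as GFP (S65T). The NLS and leu1 segment are not separately annotated. Z3EV is an artificial, estradiol-activated transcription factor. It is not recorded as part of this plasmid, so it must presumably be supplied by the host strain. With Z3EV present, adding estradiol would induce nuclear-localised GFP, giving a readout of promoter activity and dose response in fission yeast.

The sequenced record is 6,748 nt, shorter than the 7,503 bp total listed in the catalogue; the record does not explain this discrepancy.
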