Addgene plasmid #89065: pFS462
Purpose: his7 integration plasmid with Z3EVpr:GFP
Depositing lab: Nick Rhind. Depositing organization: University of Massachusetts, Worcester. Publication: An estradiol-inducible promoter enables fast, graduated control of gene expression in fission yeast. Ohira MJ, Hendrickson DG, Scott McIsaac R, Rhind N. Yeast. 2017 Aug;34(8):323-334. doi: 10.1002/yea.3235. Epub 2017 Jun 8. PubMed 28423198.
Backbone
  Vector backbone: pBSSK-His7(F)
  Backbone manufacturer: Apolinario, E., Nocero, M., Jin, M., & Hoffman, C. S. (1993). Current Genetics, 24(6), 491–495.
  Backbone size w/o insert (bp): 5763
  Total vector size (bp): 7503
  Modifications to backbone: Added Z3EV promoter, GFP-NLS CDS, and leu1 C-terminal 300nt
  Vector type: S. pombe his7 integration vector
  Selectable markers: S. pombe his7
Growth in bacteria
  Bacterial resistance: Ampicillin, 100 μg/mL
  Growth temperature: 37°C
  Growth strain: DH5alpha
  Copy number: High Copy
Gene/Insert
  Gene/Insert name: Z3EV promoter GFP-NLS leu1 C-terminal 300 nt
  Species: Synthetic
  Insert size (bp): 1740
  Promoter: Z3EV
  Cloning method: Gibson Cloning
  Sequencing primers: 5′ agattccccatggaaggaag; 3′ attcctattgcaatgggctt
Resource information
  A portion of this plasmid was derived from a plasmid made by: McIsaac, R.S. et al., 2011. Fast-acting and nearly gratuitous induction of gene expression and protein depletion in Saccharomyces cerevisiae. Molecular biology of the cell, 22(22), pp.4447–59. McIsaac, R.S. et al., 2014. Synthetic biology tools for programming gene expression without nutritional perturbations in Saccharomyces cerevisiae. Nucleic Acids Research, 42(6), pp.1–8.
Terms and licenses: Academic/Nonprofit Terms; Industry Terms: Not Available to Industry
How to cite: pFS462 was a gift from Nick Rhind (Addgene plasmid # 89065 ; http://n2t.net/addgene:89065 ; RRID:Addgene_89065)
